>Addgene plasmid #118051 | p4xSMAD_RE | addgene full sequence | sequence record 240462 | Addgene NGS Result
[72 nt withheld, positions 1-72]
G
[124 nt withheld, positions 74-197]
CCATTCGCCATTCAGGCTGCGCAACTGTTGGGAAGGGCGATCGGTGCGGGCCTCTTCGCTATTACGCCAG
CTGGCGAAAGGGGGATGTGCTGCAAGGCGATTAAGTTGGGTAACGCCAGGGTTTTCCCAGTCACGACGTT
GTAAAACGACGGCCAGTGAATTGTAATACGACTCACTATAGGGCGAATTGGGCCCGACGTCGCATGCTCC
CGGCCGCCATGGCGGCCGCGGGAATTCGATTGGGCGATGAGTGGTCTCGGGGAGGATCCGTCTAGACGGC
AGTCTAGACGTACTAAGTCTAGACGGCATCTAGACCTCCCGAGACCACTCATCGCCCAATCACTAGTGAA
TTCGCGGCCGCCTGCAGGTCGACCATATGGGAGAGCTCCCAACGCGTTGGATGCATAGCTTGAGTATTCT
ATAGTGTCACCTAAATAGCTTGGCGTAATCATGGTCATAGCTGTTTCCTGTGTGAAATTGTTATCCGCTC
ACAATTCCACACAACATACGAGCCGGAAGCATAAAGTGTAAAGCCTGGGGTGCCTAATGAGTGAGCTAAC
TCACATTAATTGCGTTGCGCTCACTGCCCGCTTTCCAGTCGGGAAACCTGTCGTGCCAGCTGCATTAATG
AATCGGCCAACGCGCGGGGAGAGGCGGTTTGCGTATTGGGCGCTCTTCCGCTTCCTCGCTCACTGACTCG
CTGCGCTCGGTCGTTCGGCTGCGGCGAGCGGTATCAGCTCACTCAAAGGCGGTAATACGGTTATCCACAG
AATCAGGGGATAACGCAGGAAAGAACATGTGAGCAAAAGGCCAGCAAAAGGCCAGGAACCGTAAAAAGGC
CGCGTTGCTGGCGTTTTTCCATAGGCTCCGCCCCCCTGACGAGCATCACAAAAATCGACGCTCAAGTCAG
AGGTGGCGAAACCCGACAGGACTATAAAGATACCAGGCGTTTCCCCCTGGAAGCTCCCTCGTGCGCTCTC
CTGTTCCGACCCTGCCGCTTACCGGATACCTGTCCGCCTTTCTCCCTTCGGGAAGCGTGGCGCTTTCTCA
TAGCTCACGCTGTAGGTATCTCAGTTCGGTGTAGGTCGTTCGCTCCAAGCTGGGCTGTGTGCACGAACCC
CCCGTTCAGCCCGACCGCTGCGCCTTATCCGGTAACTATCGTCTTGAGTCCAACCCGGTAAGACACGACT
TATCGCCACTGGCAGCAGCCACTGGTAACAGGATTAGCAGAGCGAGGTATGTAGGCGGTGCTACAGAGTT
CTTGAAGTGGTGGCCTAACTACGGCTACACTAGAAGAACAGTATTTGGTATCTGCGCTCTGCTGAAGCCA
GTTACCTTCGGAAAAAGAGTTGGTAGCTCTTGATCCGGCAAACAAACCACCGCTGGTAGCGGTGGTTTTT
TTGTTTGCAAGCAGCAGATTACGCGCAGAAAAAAAGGATCTCAAGAAGATCCTTTGATCTTTTCTACGGG
GTCTGACGCTCAGTGGAACGAAAACTCACGTTAAGGGATTTTGGTCATGAGATTATCAAAAAGGATCTTC
ACCTAGATCCTTTTAAATTAAAAATGAAGTTTTAAATCAATCTAAAGTATATATGAGTAAACTTGGTCTG
ACAGTTACCAATGCTTAATCAGTGAGGCACCTATCTCAGCGATCTGTCTATTTCGTTCATCCATAGTTGC
CTGACTCCCCGTCGTGTAGATAACTACGATACGGGAGGGCTTACCATCTGGCCCCAGTGCTGCAATGATA
CCGCGCGACCCACGCTCACCGGCTCCAGATTTATCAGCAATAAACCAGCCAGCCGGAAGGGCCGAGCGCA
GAAGTGGTCCTGCAACTTTATCCGCCTCCATCCAGTCTATTAATTGTTGCCGGGAAGCTAGAGTAAGTAG
TTCGCCAGTTAATAGTTTGCGCAACGTTGTTGCCATTGCTACAGGCATCGTGGTGTCACGCTCGTCGTTT
GGTATGGCTTCATTCAGCTCCGGTTCCCAACGATCAAGGCGAGTTACATGATCCCCCATGTTGTGCAAAA
AAGCGGTTAGCTCCTTCGGTCCTCCGATCGTTGTCAGAAGTAAGTTGGCCGCAGTGTTATCACTCATGGT
TATGGCAGCACTGCATAATTCTCTTACTGTCATGCCATCCGTAAGATGCTTTTCTGTGACTGGTGAGTAC
TCAACCAAGTCATTCTGAGAATAGTGTATGCGGCGACCGAGTTGCTCTTGCCCGGCGTCAATACGGGATA
ATACCGCGCCACATAGCAGAACTTTAAAAGTGCTCATCATTGGAAAACGTTCTTCGGGGCGAAAACTCTC
AAGGATCTTACCGCTGTTGAGATCCAGTTCGATGTAACCCACTCGTGCACCCAACTGATCTTCAGCATCT
TTTACTTTCACCAGCGTTTCTGGGTGAGCAAAAACAGGAAGGCAAAATGCCGCAAAAAAGGGAATAAGGG
CGACACGGAAATGTTGAATACTCATACTCTTCCTTTTTCAATATTATTGAAGCATTTATCAGGGTTATTG
TCTCATGAGCGGATACATATTTGAATGTATTTAGAAAAATAAACAAATAGGGGTTCCGCGCACATTTCCC
CGAAAAGTGCCACCTGATGCGGTGTGAAATACCGCACAGATGCGTAAGGAGAAAATACCGCATCAGGAAA
TTGTAAGCGTTAATATTTTGTTAAAATTCGCGTTAAATTTTTGTTAAATCAGCTCATTTTTTAACCAATA
GGCCGAAATCGGCAAAATCCCTTATAAATCAAAAGAATAGACCGAGATAGGGT
[37 nt withheld, positions 2981-3017]
AAAGAACGTGGACTCCAACGTCAAAGGGCGAAAAACCGTCTATCAGGGCGCTGGCCCACTACGTGAACCA
TCACCCTAATCAAGTTTTTTGGGGTC
Features (pLannotate 1.2.2; 13 found; start..end, strand, type, name):
    201..358     -  CDS            lacZα (fragment): LacZα fragment of β-galactosidase; lacZ fragment
    361..379     +  promoter       T7 promoter: promoter for bacteriophage T7 RNA polymerase
    541..603     -  CDS            VESPI_VESMG (fragment): Experimental evidence at protein level: Swiss-Prot protein existence level 1. Shows contractile activity on isolated ileum smooth muscle. From Vespa magnifica (Hornet).
    615..633     -  promoter       SP6 promoter: promoter for bacteriophage SP6 RNA polymerase
    675..691     -  protein_bind   lac operator: The lac repressor binds to the lac operator to inhibit transcription in E. coli. This inhibition can be relieved by adding lactose or isopropyl-β-D-thiogalactopyranoside (IPTG). lac repressor encoded by lacI
    699..729     -  promoter       lac promoter: promoter for the E. coli lac operon
    744..765     -  protein_bind   CAP binding site: CAP binding activates transcription in the presence of cAMP. E. coli catabolite activator protein
    778..870     -  CDS            lacI (fragment): lac repressor; lacI; The lac repressor binds to the lac operator to inhibit transcription in E. coli. This inhibition can be relieved by adding lactose or isopropyl-β-D-thiogalactopyranoside (IPTG).
   1053..1641    -  rep_origin     ori: high-copy-number ColE1/pMB1/pBR322/pUC origin of replication
   1812..2672    -  CDS            AmpR: β-lactamase; bla; confers resistance to ampicillin, carbenicillin, and related antibiotics
   2673..2777    -  promoter       AmpR promoter: bla
   2804..2854    +  misc_feature   bom (fragment): basis of mobility region from pBR322
   2855..197     -  rep_origin     f1 ori (across the origin) (sequence partly withheld): f1 bacteriophage origin of replication; arrow indicates direction of (+) strand synthesis
