[The description below was written by a language model from this plasmid's Addgene catalogue record and pLannotate feature annotations shown in this document.]
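Description:
p4xSMAD_RE is a GoldenBraid "part" plasmid: a small, high-copy E. coli cloning vector that stores a single domesticated DNA element rather than a complete expression unit. The backbone is pUPD, a self-made domestication vector derived from pBluescript SK. It is propagated through a ColE1/pUC-type origin and selected with ampicillin via the β-lactamase gene and its native promoter. The feature table also shows an f1 phage origin, a short bom fragment, and the remains of a lacZα screening cassette (lac promoter, operator, CAP site, lacZα and lacI fragments), with T7 and SP6 promoters flanking the cloning region.

The insert is a short synthetic operator consisting of four copies of the SMAD DNA-binding motif, listed as human/synthetic in origin. It was cloned through BsmBI sites that were destroyed in the process, and it can be released with BsaI for Type IIS assembly into larger GoldenBraid transcriptional units. The part carries no promoter, reporter or terminator of its own. It is meant to be combined with such parts, and the associated publication describes multiplexed luciferase assays that report on several cellular pathways at once, which fits use as a SMAD-responsive element in mammalian reporter constructs.

Two points about the annotation deserve caution. The response element itself is not annotated; the only feature between the T7 and SP6 promoters is a short hit to a hornet peptide fragment, which is most likely a spurious match. In addition, the sequenced record is 3,113 nt, noticeably larger than the 2,401 bp total stated in the catalogue entry, and the record does not explain this discrepancy.
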