Addgene plasmid #118051: p4xSMAD_RE
Purpose: GBPart - Operator/DNA Response element - 4 copies the SMAD DNA binding motif
Depositing lab: Koen Venken. Depositing organization: Baylor College of Medicine. Publication: Examining multiple cellular pathways at once using multiplex hextuple luciferase assaying. Sarrion-Perdigones A, Chang L, Gonzalez Y, Gallego-Flores T, Young DW, Venken KJT. Nat Commun. 2019 Dec 13;10(1):5710. doi: 10.1038/s41467-019-13651-y. PubMed 31836712.
Backbone
  Vector backbone: pUPD
  Backbone manufacturer: Self made; Derived from pBluescriptSK
  Backbone size w/o insert (bp): 2343
  Total vector size (bp): 2401
  Modifications to backbone: Ampicillin Resistance
  Vector type: Mammalian Expression, Synthetic Biology ; Domestication of DNA parts for GoldenBraid asembly
Growth in bacteria
  Bacterial resistance: Ampicillin, 100 μg/mL
  Growth temperature: 37°C
  Growth strain: DH5alpha
  Copy number: High Copy
Gene/Insert
  Gene/Insert name: 4 copies the SMAD DNA binding motif (alt name: p4xSMAD_RE)
  Species: H. sapiens (human), Synthetic
  Cloning method: Restriction Enzyme; 5′ cloning site BsmBI (destroyed during cloning); 3′ cloning site BsmBI (destroyed during cloning)
  Sequencing primers: 5′ gtaaaacgacggccagt; 3′ gtcatagctgtttcctg
Terms and licenses: Academic/Nonprofit Terms; Industry Terms: Not Available to Industry
Depositor comments: Insert can be released with BsaI
How to cite: p4xSMAD_RE was a gift from Koen Venken (Addgene plasmid # 118051 ; http://n2t.net/addgene:118051 ; RRID:Addgene_118051)
